Addgene plasmid #176224: pX459-dTLN1 intron
Purpose: A vector for the CRISPR-Cas9 system targeting an intron of dog TLN1 (talin1)
Depositing lab: Michiyuki Matsuda. Depositing organization: Kyoto University, Graduate School of Biostudies. Publication: A feedback loop between lamellipodial extension and HGF-ERK signaling specifies leader cells during collective cell migration. Hino N, Matsuda K, Jikko Y, Maryu G, Sakai K, Imamura R, Tsukiji S, Aoki K, Terai K, Hirashima T, Trepat X, Matsuda M. Dev Cell. 2022 Oct 10;57(19):2290-2304.e7. doi: 10.1016/j.devcel.2022.09.003. Epub 2022 Sep 28. PubMed 36174555.
Backbone
  Vector backbone: pX459
  Backbone manufacturer: https://www.addgene.org/48139/
  Backbone size w/o insert (bp): 3200
  Total vector size (bp): 9200
  Vector type: Mammalian Expression, CRISPR
  Selectable markers: Puromycin
Growth in bacteria
  Bacterial resistance: Ampicillin, 100 μg/mL
  Growth temperature: 37°C
  Growth strain: DH5alpha
  Copy number: Unknown
Gene/Insert
  Gene/Insert name: A gRNA targeting the dog TLN1 gene and the cDNA of Cas9
  gRNA/shRNA sequence: GGGTGGGGGCAACTGTTGAT
  Insert size (bp): 5000
  Entrez Gene: TLN1
Terms and licenses: Academic/Nonprofit Terms; Industry Terms: Not Available to Industry
How to cite: pX459-dTLN1 intron was a gift from Michiyuki Matsuda (Addgene plasmid # 176224 ; http://n2t.net/addgene:176224 ; RRID:Addgene_176224)
