[The description below was written by a language model from this plasmid's Addgene catalogue record and pLannotate feature annotations shown in this document.]
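Description:
pX459-dTLN1 intron is an all-in-one mammalian CRISPR-Cas9 expression plasmid built on the pX459 backbone, carrying a guide RNA directed against an intron of the dog TLN1 (talin1) gene. The sequenced record is about 9.2 kb. It is propagated in E. coli using a high-copy ColE1/pUC-type origin and ampicillin resistance (β-lactamase under its own promoter). An f1 phage origin is also present. The small bom and rop fragments and the single AAV2 ITR annotated downstream of the expression cassette appear to be backbone remnants rather than functional elements, since one ITR alone would not support AAV packaging.

Two expression units make up the payload. A human U6 RNA polymerase III promoter drives the guide, with the TLN1-specific spacer sitting in the gap between the promoter and the Streptococcus pyogenes gRNA scaffold. A second partial scaffold fragment is annotated immediately after the first. Downstream, a hybrid promoter made of the CMV enhancer, chicken β-actin promoter and a hybrid intron drives S. pyogenes Cas9. The annotation splits Cas9 into contiguous N- and C-terminal portions, but it forms one continuous coding region followed by a nucleoplasmin nuclear localization signal. A puromycin N-acetyltransferase coding sequence follows in the same transcription unit, ahead of a bGH polyadenylation signal. The short linker between Cas9 and PuroR is not annotated in the feature table. This arrangement allows puromycin selection of transfected cells that express Cas9.

The record states only that the plasmid targets a TLN1 intron in the canine genome. It does not say what follows the cut, such as whether a donor is used for knock-in. The associated publication concerns collective cell migration and HGF-ERK signaling.
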