Features (pLannotate 1.2.2; 19 found; start..end, strand, type, name):
      1..241     +  promoter       U6 promoter: RNA polymerase III promoter for human U6 snRNA
    271..346     +  misc_RNA       gRNA scaffold: guide RNA scaffold for the Streptococcus pyogenes CRISPR/Cas9 system
    353..396     +  misc_RNA       gRNA scaffold (fragment): guide RNA scaffold for the Streptococcus pyogenes CRISPR/Cas9 system
    443..728     +  enhancer       CMV enhancer: human cytomegalovirus immediate early enhancer; contains an 18-bp deletion relative to the standard CMV enhancer
    730..1007    +  promoter       chicken β-actin promoter: No description available
   1008..1235    +  intron         hybrid intron: hybrid between chicken β-actin (CBA) and minute virus of mice (MMV) introns (Gray et al., 2011)
   1373..2974    +  CDS            Cas9(N): N-terminal portion of Streptococcus pyogenes Cas9 (Zetsche et al., 2015)
   2975..5473    +  CDS            Cas9(C): C-terminal portion of Streptococcus pyogenes Cas9 (Zetsche et al., 2015)
   5474..5521    +  CDS            nucleoplasmin NLS: bipartite nuclear localization signal from nucleoplasmin
   5591..6190    +  CDS            PuroR (fragment): puromycin N-acetyltransferase; pac from Streptomyces; confers resistance to puromycin
   6224..6335    +  polyA_signal   bGH poly(A) signal: bovine growth hormone polyadenylation signal
   6440..6580    +  repeat_region  AAV2 ITR: inverted terminal repeat of adeno-associated virus serotype 2 inverted
   6585..6636    -  misc_feature   bom (fragment): basis of mobility region from pBR322
   6655..7110    +  rep_origin     f1 ori (sequence partly withheld): f1 bacteriophage origin of replication; arrow indicates direction of (+) strand synthesis
   7111..7160    -  misc_feature   bom (fragment): basis of mobility region from pBR322
   7262..7297    -  CDS            rop (fragment): Rop protein, which maintains plasmids at low copy number; rop
   7392..7496    +  promoter       AmpR promoter: bla
   7497..8357    +  CDS            AmpR: β-lactamase; bla; confers resistance to ampicillin, carbenicillin, and related antibiotics
   8528..9116    +  rep_origin     ori: high-copy-number ColE1/pMB1/pBR322/pUC origin of replication
>Addgene plasmid #176224 | pX459-dTLN1 intron | addgene full sequence | sequence record 346748 | Addgene NGS Result
GAGGGCCTATTTCCCATGATTCCTTCATATTTGCATATACGATACAAGGCTGTTAGAGAGATAATTGGAA
TTAATTTGACTGTAAACACAAAGATATTAGTACAAAATACGTGACGTAGAAAGTAATAATTTCTTGGGTA
GTTTGCAGTTTTAAAATTATGTTTTAAAATGGACTATCATATGCTTACCGTAACTTGAAAGTATTTCGAT
TTCTTGGCTTTATATATCTTGTGGAAAGGACGAAACACCGGGGTGGGGGCAACTGTTGATGTTTTAGAGC
TAGAAATAGCAAGTTAAAATAAGGCTAGTCCGTTATCAACTTGAAAAAGTGGCACCGAGTCGGTGCTTTT
TTGTTTTAGAGCTAGAAATAGCAAGTTAAAATAAGGCTAGTCCGTTTTTAGCGCGTGCGCCAATTCTGCA
GACAAATGGCTCTAGAGGTACCCGTTACATAACTTACGGTAAATGGCCCGCCTGGCTGACCGCCCAACGA
CCCCCGCCCATTGACGTCAATAGTAACGCCAATAGGGACTTTCCATTGACGTCAATGGGTGGAGTATTTA
CGGTAAACTGCCCACTTGGCAGTACATCAAGTGTATCATATGCCAAGTACGCCCCCTATTGACGTCAATG
ACGGTAAATGGCCCGCCTGGCATTGTGCCCAGTACATGACCTTATGGGACTTTCCTACTTGGCAGTACAT
CTACGTATTAGTCATCGCTATTACCATGGTCGAGGTGAGCCCCACGTTCTGCTTCACTCTCCCCATCTCC
CCCCCCTCCCCACCCCCAATTTTGTATTTATTTATTTTTTAATTATTTTGTGCAGCGATGGGGGCGGGGG
GGGGGGGGGGGCGCGCGCCRGGSGGGGSGGGGSGGGGSGRGGGGSGGGGSGGGGSGAGGCGGAGAGGTGC
GGCGGCAGCCAATCAGAGCGGCGCGCTCCGAAAGTTTCCTTTTATGGCGAGGCGGCGGCGGCGGCGGCCC
TATAAAAAGCGAAGCGCGCGGCGGGCGGGAGTCGCTGCGCGCTGCCTTCGCCCCGTGCCCCGCTCCGCCG
CCGCCTCGCGCCGCCCGCCCCGGCTCTGACTGACCGCGTTACTCCCACAGGTGAGCGGGCGGGACGGCCC
TTCTCCTCCGGGCTGTAATTAGCTGAGCAAGAGGTAAGGGTTTAAGGGATGGTTGGTTGGTGGGGTATTA
ATGTTTAATTACCTGGAGCACCTGCCTGAAATCACTTTTTTTCAGGTTGGACCGGTGCCACCATGGACTA
TAAGGACCACGACGGAGACTACAAGGATCATGATATTGATTACAAAGACGATGACGATAAGATGGCCCCA
AAGAAGAAGCGGAAGGTCGGTATCCACGGAGTCCCAGCAGCCGACAAGAAGTACAGCATCGGCCTGGACA
TCGGCACCAACTCTGTGGGCTGGGCCGTGATCACCGACGAGTACAAGGTGCCCAGCAAGAAATTCAAGGT
GCTGGGCAACACCGACCGGCACAGCATCAAGAAGAACCTGATCGGAGCCCTGCTGTTCGACAGCGGCGAA
ACAGCCGAGGCCACCCGGCTGAAGAGAACCGCCAGAAGAAGATACACCAGACGGAAGAACCGGATCTGCT
ATCTGCAAGAGATCTTCAGCAACGAGATGGCCAAGGTGGACGACAGCTTCTTCCACAGACTGGAAGAGTC
CTTCCTGGTGGAAGAGGATAAGAAGCACGAGCGGCACCCCATCTTCGGCAACATCGTGGACGAGGTGGCC
TACCACGAGAAGTACCCCACCATCTACCACCTGAGAAAGAAACTGGTGGACAGCACCGACAAGGCCGACC
TGCGGCTGATCTATCTGGCCCTGGCCCACATGATCAAGTTCCGGGGCCACTTCCTGATCGAGGGCGACCT
GAACCCCGACAACAGCGACGTGGACAAGCTGTTCATCCAGCTGGTGCAGACCTACAACCAGCTGTTCGAG
GAAAACCCCATCAACGCCAGCGGCGTGGACGCCAAGGCCATCCTGTCTGCCAGACTGAGCAAGAGCAGAC
GGCTGGAAAATCTGATCGCCCAGCTGCCCGGCGAGAAGAAGAATGGCCTGTTCGGAAACCTGATTGCCCT
GAGCCTGGGCCTGACCCCCAACTTCAAGAGCAACTTCGACCTGGCCGAGGATGCCAAACTGCAGCTGAGC
AAGGACACCTACGACGACGACCTGGACAACCTGCTGGCCCAGATCGGCGACCAGTACGCCGACCTGTTTC
TGGCCGCCAAGAACCTGTCCGACGCCATCCTGCTGAGCGACATCCTGAGAGTGAACACCGAGATCACCAA
GGCCCCCCTGAGCGCCTCTATGATCAAGAGATACGACGAGCACCACCAGGACCTGACCCTGCTGAAAGCT
CTCGTGCGGCAGCAGCTGCCTGAGAAGTACAAAGAGATTTTCTTCGACCAGAGCAAGAACGGCTACGCCG
GCTACATTGACGGCGGAGCCAGCCAGGAAGAGTTCTACAAGTTCATCAAGCCCATCCTGGAAAAGATGGA
CGGCACCGAGGAACTGCTCGTGAAGCTGAACAGAGAGGACCTGCTGCGGAAGCAGCGGACCTTCGACAAC
GGCAGCATCCCCCACCAGATCCACCTGGGAGAGCTGCACGCCATTCTGCGGCGGCAGGAAGATTTTTACC
CATTCCTGAAGGACAACCGGGAAAAGATCGAGAAGATCCTGACCTTCCGCATCCCCTACTACGTGGGCCC
TCTGGCCAGGGGAAACAGCAGATTCGCCTGGATGACCAGAAAGAGCGAGGAAACCATCACCCCCTGGAAC
TTCGAGGAAGTGGTGGACAAGGGCGCTTCCGCCCAGAGCTTCATCGAGCGGATGACCAACTTCGATAAGA
ACCTGCCCAACGAGAAGGTGCTGCCCAAGCACAGCCTGCTGTACGAGTACTTCACCGTGTATAACGAGCT
GACCAAAGTGAAATACGTGACCGAGGGAATGAGAAAGCCCGCCTTCCTGAGCGGCGAGCAGAAAAAGGCC
ATCGTGGACCTGCTGTTCAAGACCAACCGGAAAGTGACCGTGAAGCAGCTGAAAGAGGACTACTTCAAGA
AAATCGAGTGCTTCGACTCCGTGGAAATCTCCGGCGTGGAAGATCGGTTCAACGCCTCCCTGGGCACATA
CCACGATCTGCTGAAAATTATCAAGGACAAGGACTTCCTGGACAATGAGGAAAACGAGGACATTCTGGAA
GATATCGTGCTGACCCTGACACTGTTTGAGGACAGAGAGATGATCGAGGAACGGCTGAAAACCTATGCCC
ACCTGTTCGACGACAAAGTGATGAAGCAGCTGAAGCGGCGGAGATACACCGGCTGGGGCAGGCTGAGCCG
GAAGCTGATCAACGGCATCCGGGACAAGCAGTCCGGCAAGACAATCCTGGATTTCCTGAAGTCCGACGGC
TTCGCCAACAGAAACTTCATGCAGCTGATCCACGACGACAGCCTGACCTTTAAAGAGGACATCCAGAAAG
CCCAGGTGTCCGGCCAGGGCGATAGCCTGCACGAGCACATTGCCAATCTGGCCGGCAGCCCCGCCATTAA
GAAGGGCATCCTGCAGACAGTGAAGGTGGTGGACGAGCTCGTGAAAGTGATGGGCCGGCACAAGCCCGAG
AACATCGTGATCGAAATGGCCAGAGAGAACCAGACCACCCAGAAGGGACAGAAGAACAGCCGCGAGAGAA
TGAAGCGGATCGAAGAGGGCATCAAAGAGCTGGGCAGCCAGATCCTGAAAGAACACCCCGTGGAAAACAC
CCAGCTGCAGAACGAGAAGCTGTACCTGTACTACCTGCAGAATGGGCGGGATATGTACGTGGACCAGGAA
CTGGACATCAACCGGCTGTCCGACTACGATGTGGACCATATCGTGCCTCAGAGCTTTCTGAAGGACGACT
CCATCGACAACAAGGTGCTGACCAGAAGCGACAAGAACCGGGGCAAGAGCGACAACGTGCCCTCCGAAGA
GGTCGTGAAGAAGATGAAGAACTACTGGCGGCAGCTGCTGAACGCCAAGCTGATTACCCAGAGAAAGTTC
GACAATCTGACCAAGGCCGAGAGAGGCGGCCTGAGCGAACTGGATAAGGCCGGCTTCATCAAGAGACAGC
TGGTGGAAACCCGGCAGATCACAAAGCACGTGGCACAGATCCTGGACTCCCGGATGAACACTAAGTACGA
CGAGAATGACAAGCTGATCCGGGAAGTGAAAGTGATCACCCTGAAGTCCAAGCTGGTGTCCGATTTCCGG
AAGGATTTCCAGTTTTACAAAGTGCGCGAGATCAACAACTACCACCACGCCCACGACGCCTACCTGAACG
CCGTCGTGGGAACCGCCCTGATCAAAAAGTACCCTAAGCTGGAAAGCGAGTTCGTGTACGGCGACTACAA
GGTGTACGACGTGCGGAAGATGATCGCCAAGAGCGAGCAGGAAATCGGCAAGGCTACCGCCAAGTACTTC
TTCTACAGCAACATCATGAACTTTTTCAAGACCGAGATTACCCTGGCCAACGGCGAGATCCGGAAGCGGC
CTCTGATCGAGACAAACGGCGAAACCGGGGAGATCGTGTGGGATAAGGGCCGGGATTTTGCCACCGTGCG
GAAAGTGCTGAGCATGCCCCAAGTGAATATCGTGAAAAAGACCGAGGTGCAGACAGGCGGCTTCAGCAAA
GAGTCTATCCTGCCCAAGAGGAACAGCGATAAGCTGATCGCCAGAAAGAAGGACTGGGACCCTAAGAAGT
ACGGCGGCTTCGACAGCCCCACCGTGGCCTATTCTGTGCTGGTGGTGGCCAAAGTGGAAAAGGGCAAGTC
CAAGAAACTGAAGAGTGTGAAAGAGCTGCTGGGGATCACCATCATGGAAAGAAGCAGCTTCGAGAAGAAT
CCCATCGACTTTCTGGAAGCCAAGGGCTACAAAGAAGTGAAAAAGGACCTGATCATCAAGCTGCCTAAGT
ACTCCCTGTTCGAGCTGGAAAACGGCCGGAAGAGAATGCTGGCCTCTGCCGGCGAACTGCAGAAGGGAAA
CGAACTGGCCCTGCCCTCCAAATATGTGAACTTCCTGTACCTGGCCAGCCACTATGAGAAGCTGAAGGGC
TCCCCCGAGGATAATGAGCAGAAACAGCTGTTTGTGGAACAGCACAAGCACTACCTGGACGAGATCATCG
AGCAGATCAGCGAGTTCTCCAAGAGAGTGATCCTGGCCGACGCTAATCTGGACAAAGTGCTGTCCGCCTA
CAACAAGCACCGGGATAAGCCCATCAGAGAGCAGGCCGAGAATATCATCCACCTGTTTACCCTGACCAAT
CTGGGAGCCCCTGCCGCCTTCAAGTACTTTGACACCACCATCGACCGGAAGAGGTACACCAGCACCAAAG
AGGTGCTGGACGCCACCCTGATCCACCAGAGCATCACCGGCCTGTACGAGACACGGATCGACCTGTCTCA
GCTGGGAGGCGACAAAAGGCCGGCGGCCACGAAAAAGGCCGGCCAGGCAAAAAAGAAAAAGGAATTCGGC
AGTGGAGAGGGCAGAGGAAGTCTGCTAACATGCGGTGACGTCGAGGAGAATCCTGGCCCAATGACCGAGT
ACAAGCCCACGGTGCGCCTCGCCACCCGCGACGACGTCCCCAGGGCCGTACGCACCCTCGCCGCCGCGTT
CGCCGACTACCCCGCCACGCGCCACACCGTCGATCCGGACCGCCACATCGAGCGGGTCACCGAGCTGCAA
GAACTCTTCCTCACGCGCGTCGGGCTCGACATCGGCAAGGTGTGGGTCGCGGACGACGGCGCCGCGGTGG
CGGTCTGGACCACGCCGGAGAGCGTCGAAGCGGGGGCGGTGTTCGCCGAGATCGGCCCGCGCATGGCCGA
GTTGAGCGGTTCCCGGCTGGCCGCGCAGCAACAGATGGAAGGCCTCCTGGCGCCGCACCGGCCCAAGGAG
CCCGCGTGGTTCCTGGCCACCGTCGGCGTCTCGCCCGACCACCAGGGCAAGGGTCTGGGCAGCGCCGTCG
TGCTCCCCGGAGTGGAGGCGGCCGAGCGCGCCGGGGTGCCCGCCTTCCTGGAGACCTCCGCGCCCCACAA
CCTCCCCTTCTACGAGCGGCTCGGCTTCACCGTCACCGCCGACGTCGAGGTGCCCGAAGGACCGCGCACC
TGGTGCATGACCCGCAAGCCCGGTGCCTGAGAATTCTAACTAGAGCTCGCTGATCAGCCTCGACTGTGCC
TTCTAGTTGCCAGCCATCTGTTGTTTGCCCCTCCCCCGTGCCTTCCTTGACCCTGGAAGGTGCCACTCCC
ACTGTCCTTTCCTAATAAAATGAGGAAATTGCATCGCATTGTCTGAGTAGGTGTCATTCTATTCTGGGGG
GTGGGGTGGGGCAGGACAGCAAGGGGGAGGATTGGGAAGAGAATAGCAGGCATGCTGGGGAGCGGCCGCA
GGAACCCCTAGTGATGGAGTTGGCCACTCCCTCTCTGCGCGCTCGCTCGCTCACTGAGGCCGGGCGACCA
AAGGTCGCCCGACGCCCGGGCTTTGCCCGGGCGGCCTCAGTGAGCGAGCGAGCGCGCAGCTGCCTGCAGG
GGCGCCTGATGCGGTATTTTCTCCTTACGCATCTGTGCGGTATTTCACACCGCATA
[95 nt withheld, positions 6637-6731]
T
[46 nt withheld, positions 6733-6778]
C
[141 nt withheld, positions 6780-6920]
CCTTTGACGTTGGAGTCCACGTTCTTT
[37 nt withheld, positions 6948-6984]
ACTCTATCTCGGGCTATTCTTTTGATTTATAAGGGATTTTGCCGATTTCGGTCTATTGGTTAAAAAATGA
GCTGATTTAACAAAAATTTAACGCGAATTTTAACAAAATATTAACGTTTACAATTTTATGGTGCACTCTC
AGTACAATCTGCTCTGATGCCGCATAGTTAAGCCAGCCCCGACACCCGCCAACACCCGCTGACGCGCCCT
GACGGGCTTGTCTGCTCCCGGCATCCGCTTACAGACAAGCTGTGACCGTCTCCGGGAGCTGCATGTGTCA
GAGGTTTTCACCGTCATCACCGAAACGCGCGAGACGAAAGGGCCTCGTGATACGCCTATTTTTATAGGTT
AATGTCATGATAATAATGGTTTCTTAGACGTCAGGTGGCACTTTTCGGGGAAATGTGCGCGGAACCCCTA
TTTGTTTATTTTTCTAAATACATTCAAATATGTATCCGCTCATGAGACAATAACCCTGATAAATGCTTCA
ATAATATTGAAAAAGGAAGAGTATGAGTATTCAACATTTCCGTGTCGCCCTTATTCCCTTTTTTGCGGCA
TTTTGCCTTCCTGTTTTTGCTCACCCAGAAACGCTGGTGAAAGTAAAAGATGCTGAAGATCAGTTGGGTG
CACGAGTGGGTTACATCGAACTGGATCTCAACAGCGGTAAGATCCTTGAGAGTTTTCGCCCCGAAGAACG
TTTTCCAATGATGAGCACTTTTAAAGTTCTGCTATGTGGCGCGGTATTATCCCGTATTGACGCCGGGCAA
GAGCAACTCGGTCGCCGCATACACTATTCTCAGAATGACTTGGTTGAGTACTCACCAGTCACAGAAAAGC
ATCTTACGGATGGCATGACAGTAAGAGAATTATGCAGTGCTGCCATAACCATGAGTGATAACACTGCGGC
CAACTTACTTCTGACAACGATCGGAGGACCGAAGGAGCTAACCGCTTTTTTGCACAACATGGGGGATCAT
GTAACTCGCCTTGATCGTTGGGAACCGGAGCTGAATGAAGCCATACCAAACGACGAGCGTGACACCACGA
TGCCTGTAGCAATGGCAACAACGTTGCGCAAACTATTAACTGGCGAACTACTTACTCTAGCTTCCCGGCA
ACAATTAATAGACTGGATGGAGGCGGATAAAGTTGCAGGACCACTTCTGCGCTCGGCCCTTCCGGCTGGC
TGGTTTATTGCTGATAAATCTGGAGCCGGTGAGCGTGGAAGCCGCGGTATCATTGCAGCACTGGGGCCAG
ATGGTAAGCCCTCCCGTATCGTAGTTATCTACACGACGGGGAGTCAGGCAACTATGGATGAACGAAATAG
ACAGATCGCTGAGATAGGTGCCTCACTGATTAAGCATTGGTAACTGTCAGACCAAGTTTACTCATATATA
CTTTAGATTGATTTAAAACTTCATTTTTAATTTAAAAGGATCTAGGTGAAGATCCTTTTTGATAATCTCA
TGACCAAAATCCCTTAACGTGAGTTTTCGTTCCACTGAGCGTCAGACCCCGTAGAAAAGATCAAAGGATC
TTCTTGAGATCCTTTTTTTCTGCGCGTAATCTGCTGCTTGCAAACAAAAAAACCACCGCTACCAGCGGTG
GTTTGTTTGCCGGATCAAGAGCTACCAACTCTTTTTCCGAAGGTAACTGGCTTCAGCAGAGCGCAGATAC
CAAATACTGTTCTTCTAGTGTAGCCGTAGTTAGGCCACCACTTCAAGAACTCTGTAGCACCGCCTACATA
CCTCGCTCTGCTAATCCTGTTACCAGTGGCTGCTGCCAGTGGCGATAAGTCGTGTCTTACCGGGTTGGAC
TCAAGACGATAGTTACCGGATAAGGCGCAGCGGTCGGGCTGAACGGGGGGTTCGTGCACACAGCCCAGCT
TGGAGCGAACGACCTACACCGAACTGAGATACCTACAGCGTGAGCTATGAGAAAGCGCCACGCTTCCCGA
AGGGAGAAAGGCGGACAGGTATCCGGTAAGCGGCAGGGTCGGAACAGGAGAGCGCACGAGGGAGCTTCCA
GGGGGAAACGCCTGGTATCTTTATAGTCCTGTCGGGTTTCGCCACCTCTGACTTGAGCGTCGATTTTTGT
GATGCTCGTCAGGGGGGCGGAGCCTATGGAAAAACGCCAGCAACGCGGCCTTTTTACGGTTCCTGGCCTT
TTGCTGGCCTTTTGCTCACATGT
